Addgene plasmid #212907: pYSD021
Purpose: Encodes an engineered S. cerevisiae MFalpha1 pre-pro- signal peptide (MFapp8) as a Type 3a' part to be used in the yeast secretion/display (YSD) extension of the MoClo yeast toolkit (YTK)
Depositing lab: Paul Young. Depositing organization: University College Cork. Publication: A Yeast Modular Cloning (MoClo) Toolkit Expansion for Optimization of Heterologous Protein Secretion and Surface Display in Saccharomyces cerevisiae. O'Riordan NM, Juric V, O'Neill SK, Roche AP, Young PW. ACS Synth Biol. 2024 Mar 14. doi: 10.1021/acssynbio.3c00743. PubMed 38483353.
Backbone
  Vector backbone: pYTK001
  Vector type: Bacterial Expression
Growth in bacteria
  Bacterial resistance: Chloramphenicol, 25 μg/mL
  Growth temperature: 37°C
  Growth strain: DH5alpha
  Copy number: High Copy
Gene/Insert
  Gene/Insert name: MFalpha1
  Species: S. cerevisiae (budding yeast)
  Entrez Gene: MF(ALPHA)1 (a.k.a. YPL187W)
  Cloning method: Restriction Enzyme; 5′ cloning site BsmBI (destroyed during cloning); 3′ cloning site BsmBI (destroyed during cloning)
Terms and licenses: Academic/Nonprofit Terms; Industry Terms: Not Available to Industry
How to cite: pYSD021 was a gift from Paul Young (Addgene plasmid # 212907 ; http://n2t.net/addgene:212907 ; RRID:Addgene_212907)
