[The description below was written by a language model from this plasmid's Addgene catalogue record and pLannotate feature annotations shown in this document.]
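Description:
pYSD021 is a small (about 1.9 kb) part-storage plasmid from the yeast secretion/display (YSD) extension of the MoClo yeast toolkit (YTK), built in the pYTK001 part entry backbone. It is catalogued as a bacterial vector, but it serves only to hold and propagate a DNA part in E. coli. It carries no yeast origin, yeast marker or promoter for the insert in the annotated features. Propagation relies on a high-copy ColE1/pUC-type origin, and selection is by chloramphenicol resistance from a cat gene driven by its native cat promoter. A minimal phage lambda t0 terminator lies between the resistance cassette and the insert.

The payload is MFapp8, an engineered version of the pre-pro signal peptide of S. cerevisiae mating factor alpha 1 (MFalpha1, YPL187W). It is annotated as a fragment of roughly 270 bp of the MF(ALPHA)1 coding sequence. The pre region directs a fused protein into the secretory pathway. The pro region supports its transit and is normally removed by processing before the mature protein is released. The record does not list the specific changes that distinguish MFapp8 from the wild-type leader. The part was inserted through BsmBI sites that were destroyed during cloning, which is the usual route for domesticating a sequence into the YTK entry vector.

It is formatted as a Type 3a' part, so it occupies an N-terminal coding position within the toolkit's hierarchical Golden Gate assembly scheme. There it can be combined with promoter, coding sequence, tag and terminator parts to build yeast expression cassettes. Its intended use is to compare signal peptides when optimising heterologous protein secretion or surface display in S. cerevisiae.
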