Features (pLannotate 1.2.2; 5 found; start..end, strand, type, name):
     11..277     +  CDS            MF(ALPHA)1 (fragment): MFAL1_YEAST - Also known as MF-ALPHA-1, MFAL1. Experimental evidence at protein level: Swiss-Prot protein existence level 1. The active factor is excreted into the culture medium by haploid cells of the alpha mating type and acts on cells of the opposite mating type (type A). It mediates the conjugation process between the two types by inhibiting the initiation of DNA synthesis in type a cells and synchronizing them with type alpha. From Saccharomyces cerevisiae (strain ATCC 204508 / S288c) (Baker's yeast).
    291..325     -  terminator     lambda t0 terminator: minimal transcription terminator from phage lambda (Scholtissek and Grosse, 1987)
    399..1055    -  CDS            cat: CAT_ECOLX - Experimental evidence at protein level: Swiss-Prot protein existence level 1. This enzyme is an effector of chloramphenicol resistance in bacteria. From Escherichia coli. This protein is used as a marker in many commonly used cloning vectors, such as pACYC184.
   1056..1153    -  promoter       cat promoter: promoter of the E. coli cat gene encoding chloramphenicol acetyltransferase
   1237..1825    +  rep_origin     ori: high-copy-number ColE1/pMB1/pBR322/pUC origin of replication
>Addgene plasmid #212907 | pYSD021 | addgene full sequence | sequence record 421769 | Addgene NGS Result
TCGGTCTCATATGAGATTCCCATCTATCTTCACCGCTGTTTTGTTCGCTGCTTCTTCTGCTTTGGCTGCT
CCAGCTAACACCACCACCGAAGACGAAACCGCTCAAATCCCAGCTGAAGCTGTTATCGACTACTCTGACT
TGGAAGGTGACTTCGACGCTGCTGCTTTGCCATTGTCTAACTCTACCAACAACGGTTTGTCTTCTACCAA
CACCACCATCGCTTCTATCGCTGCTAAGGAAGAAGGTGTTCAATTGGACAAGAGAGAAGCTGATGCTTGA
GACCAGACCAATAAAAAACGCCCGGCGGCAACCGAGCGTTCTGAACAAATCCAGATGGAGTTCTGAGGTC
ATTACTGGATCTATCAACAGGAGTCCAAGCGAGCTCGATATCAAATTACGCCCCGCCCTGCCACTCATCG
CAGTACTGTTGTAATTCATTAAGCATTCTGCCGACATGGAAGCCATCACAAACGGCATGATGAACCTGAA
TCGCCAGCGGCATCAGCACCTTGTCGCCTTGCGTATAATATTTGCCCATGGTGAAAACGGGGGCGAAGAA
GTTGTCCATATTGGCCACGTTTAAATCAAAACTGGTGAAACTCACCCAGGGATTGGCTGAAACGAAAAAC
ATATTCTCAATAAACCCTTTAGGGAAATAGGCCAGGTTTTCACCGTAACACGCCACATCTTGCGAATATA
TGTGTAGAAACTGCCGGAAATCGTCGTGGTATTCACTCCAGAGCGATGAAAACGTTTCAGTTTGCTCATG
GAAAACGGTGTAACAAGGGTGAACACTATCCCATATCACCAGCTCACCGTCTTTCATTGCCATACGAAAT
TCCGGATGAGCATTCATCAGGCGGGCAAGAATGTGAATAAAGGCCGGATAAAACTTGTGCTTATTTTTCT
TTACGGTCTTTAAAAAGGCCGTAATATCCAGCTGAACGGTCTGGTTATAGGTACATTGAGCAACTGACTG
AAATGCCTCAAAATGTTCTTTACGATGCCATTGGGATATATCAACGGTGGTATATCCAGTGATTTTTTTC
TCCATTTTAGCTTCCTTAGCTCCTGAAAATCTCGATAACTCAAAAAATACGCCCGGTAGTGATCTTATTT
CATTATGGTGAAAGTTGGAACCTCTTACGTGCCCGATCAATCATGACCAAAATCCCTTAACGTGAGTTTT
CGTTCCACTGAGCGTCAGACCCCGTAGAAAAGATCAAAGGATCTTCTTGAGATCCTTTTTTTCTGCGCGT
AATCTGCTGCTTGCAAACAAAAAAACCACCGCTACCAGCGGTGGTTTGTTTGCCGGATCAAGAGCTACCA
ACTCTTTTTCCGAAGGTAACTGGCTTCAGCAGAGCGCAGATACCAAATACTGTTCTTCTAGTGTAGCCGT
AGTTAGGCCACCACTTCAAGAACTCTGTAGCACCGCCTACATACCTCGCTCTGCTAATCCTGTTACCAGT
GGCTGCTGCCAGTGGCGATAAGTCGTGTCTTACCGGGTTGGACTCAAGACGATAGTTACCGGATAAGGCG
CAGCGGTCGGGCTGAACGGGGGGTTCGTGCACACAGCCCAGCTTGGAGCGAACGACCTACACCGAACTGA
GATACCTACAGCGTGAGCTATGAGAAAGCGCCACGCTTCCCGAAGGGAGAAAGGCGGACAGGTATCCGGT
AAGCGGCAGGGTCGGAACAGGAGAGCGCACGAGGGAGCTTCCAGGGGGAAACGCCTGGTATCTTTATAGT
CCTGTCGGGTTTCGCCACCTCTGACTTGAGCGTCGATTTTTGTGATGCTCGTCAGGGGGGCGGAGCCTAT
GGAAAAACGCCAGCAACGCGGCCTTTTTACGGTTCCTGGCCTTTTGCTGGCCTTTTGCTCACATGTTCTT
TCCTGCGTTATCCCCTGATTCTGTGGATAACCGTAG
